Addgene plasmid #18990: pcDNA4/HisMaxB-YAP1-S164A
Depositing lab: Marius Sudol. Depositing organization: Geisinger Health Center. Publication: Mst2 and Lats kinases regulate apoptotic function of Yes kinase-associated protein (YAP). Oka T, Mazack V, Sudol M. J Biol Chem. 2008 Oct 10;283(41):27534-27546. doi: 10.1074/jbc.M804380200. Epub 2008 Jul 17. PubMed 18640976.
Backbone
  Vector backbone: pcDNA4/HisMaxB
  Backbone manufacturer: Invitrogen
  Backbone size w/o insert (bp): 5300
  Vector type: Mammalian Expression
  Selectable markers: Zeocin
Growth in bacteria
  Bacterial resistance: Ampicillin, 100 μg/mL
  Growth temperature: 37°C
  Growth strain: DH5alpha
  Copy number: High Copy
Gene/Insert
  Gene/Insert name: Yes-kinase associated protein S164A mutant (alt names: YAP1, YAP65; YAP1 isoform, mutant)
  Species: H. sapiens (human)
  Insert size (bp): 1365
  Mutation: Serine 164 changed to Alanine
  GenBank ID: NM_006106
  Entrez Gene: YAP1 (a.k.a. COB1, YAP, YAP-1, YAP2, YAP65, YKI)
  Tag / fusion protein: His (N terminal on backbone)
  Cloning method: Restriction Enzyme; 5′ cloning site KpnI (unknown if destroyed); 3′ cloning site XbaI (unknown if destroyed)
  Sequencing primers: 5′ T7; 3′ BGHR
Terms and licenses: Academic/Nonprofit Terms; Industry Terms: Not Available to Industry
How to cite: pcDNA4/HisMaxB-YAP1-S164A was a gift from Marius Sudol (Addgene plasmid # 18990 ; http://n2t.net/addgene:18990 ; RRID:Addgene_18990)
