[The description below was written by a language model from this plasmid's Addgene catalogue record.]
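Description:
pcDNA4/HisMaxB-YAP1-S164A is a mammalian expression plasmid built on the commercial pcDNA4/HisMaxB backbone (about 5.3 kb without insert). It is maintained in E. coli as a high-copy plasmid under ampicillin selection, and it carries a Zeocin marker for selecting transfected mammalian cells, which allows stable lines to be made as well as transient expression. The record has no feature table and does not name the promoter or polyadenylation signal. The listed sequencing primers (T7 forward and BGH reverse) indicate that a T7 priming site and BGH-derived sequence flank the cloning region, as is typical of the pcDNA vector family.

The insert is a roughly 1.4 kb human YAP1 (Yes kinase-associated protein, also known as YAP65) coding sequence, described as the YAP1 isoform, cloned between KpnI and XbaI sites. It carries a point mutation changing serine 164 to alanine, which removes the hydroxyl side chain at that position so it can no longer be phosphorylated. The protein is expressed with an N-terminal polyhistidine tag supplied by the backbone, which is useful for detection or for metal-affinity purification of the product.

The associated study examined how the Mst2 and Lats kinases regulate the apoptotic function of YAP. The construct therefore fits use as a phospho-site mutant to be compared with wild-type YAP1 in transfected mammalian cells. Such comparisons could test whether this serine contributes to kinase-dependent control of YAP activity, although the record does not describe the specific phenotype of the S164A substitution.
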