>Addgene plasmid #18990 | pcDNA4/HisMaxB-YAP1-S164A | addgene partial sequence | sequence record 24928 | T7 5'-TAATACGACTCACTATAGGG-3'
GANGTTNGTTTACTTAGCTTANCGCAGAGGCTTGGGGCAGCCGAGCGGCAGCCAGGCCCCGGCCCGGGTT
CTCGGTTCCAGAAGGGAGAGGAGCCCGCCAAGGCGCGCAAGAGAGCGGGCTGCCTCGCAGTCCGAGCCGG
AGAGGGAGCGCGAGCCGCGCCGGCCCCGGACGGCCTCCGAAACCATGGGGGGTTCTCATCATCATCATCA
TCATGGTATGGCTAGCATGACTGGTGGACAGCAAATGGGTCGGGATCTGTACGACGATGACGATAAGGTA
CCTAAGGATCCCGGGCAGCAGCCGCCGCCTCAACCGGCCCCCCAGGGCCAAGGGCAGCCGCCTTCGCAGC
CCCCGCAGGGGCAGGGCCCGCCGTCCGGACCCGGGCAACCGGCACCCGCGGCGACCCAGGCGGCGCCGCA
GGCACCCCCCGCCGGGCATCAGATCGTGCACGTCCGCGGGGACTCGGAGACCGACCTGGAGGCGCTCTTC
AACGCCGTCATGAACCCCAAGACGGCCAACGTGCCCCAGACCGTGCCCATGAGGCTCCGGAAGCTGCCCG
ACTCCTTCTTCAAGCCGCCGGAGCCCAAATCCCACTCCCGACAGGCCAGTACTGATGCANGCACTGCAGG
AGCCCTGACTCCACAGCATGTTCGAGCTCATTCCTCTCCAGNTTCTCTGCAGTTGGGATCTGTTTCTCNT
GNGACACTGACCCCCACTGGAGTANTCTTTGGCCAGCAGCTACNNTGACNGCTCACCTCTTCACAGTCTG
CTTTGAGNACTGAGANATTTCNTNTGGANNNGTTGGAANGCANNTGTNTTTGGTTAAAANTTTTAANNNN
TG
